>Addgene plasmid #235608 | pCR4-TOPO_L31-FLAG-TEV-AviTag_repair_template | addgene full sequence | sequence record 468485 | Addgene NGS Result
AGCGCCCAATACGCAAACCGCCTCTCCCCGCGCGTTGGCCGATTCATTAATGCAGCTGGCACGACAGGTT
TCCCGACTGGAAAGCGGGCAGTGAGCGCAACGCAATTAATGTGAGTTAGCTCACTCATTAGGCACCCCAG
GCTTTACACTTTATGCTTCCGGCTCGTATGTTGTGTGGAATTGTGAGCGGATAACAATTTCACACAGGAA
ACAGCTATGACCATGATTACGCCAAGCTCAGAATTAACCCTCACTAAAGGGACTAGTCCTGCAGGTTTAA
ACGAATTCGCCCTTCACTGAGCCTCCACCTAGCCTACGTTGACCGTCTGTAGATCTGGACCTAATCTTAG
GCTCACACATACACCTGGAACTGAAAATGAGAGCTTACAAACAAGCTGGGCATTTAATTGCCAATACTAG
GGAGGAAAAGGCAGGTGGATTTCTGAGTTCAAGGCCACCCTAGTCTATACAACAAGCAGTGCCACACACA
AGAAACCCTCTTTCAAAACCAACCCAAATCCTAATAAAGTGACTTCTGTGAAAAGAATGTTTCACGTATT
TCTAATTTCCCATGTACCCAGAACAGAGATTCTCAGATTAATTTCCAACACCCTGTAGACCCAAAAATTC
CACCCATGACGCAGACAACAGAAAGGAAAACCAAACCCTGAAGGCAGTTCTGCAACTTTATTTGACACGA
GCAGGTTACTCGTGCCATTCAATCTTCTGGGCCTCGAAGATGTCGTTCAGGCCTCCACTGCCAGAACCGC
CCTGGAAGTACAGGTTCTCACCAGATCCCTTGTCGTCATCGTCTTTGTAATCGCCGCTAGATCCACTACC
GTTCTCATCCACGTTGACCGTCTGAAGATCTGGAAGGAGAGTAACAGCCAGTCAGCACCCACGCATCCTG
CCCCAGCTGGAGGCCACTGCACAACCCATGGCCTGTGCCGCCCTTCCCAGCAACCTCTGTACTATCTTCC
CCCAGCCAGTTAGTTTTTAAGGAACATCTGATAATTTAACCTGCTGCTTACCTCTTCACTGAACATAGTT
AAGACACACATCATCTCACATACAATAACTCCTGCGGAACGCTGGGATACTTACTTTTGAATGTGGTAAC
AGGCACGTAAGTTACCAGCGTGTAGAGCTTGTTTGGGGAATCCTCATCCTCATGGGTGGAATTTTTGGGT
AGGTCAGGCGGAATGGCACTTCAAGGGCGAATTCGCGGCCGCTAAATTCAATTCGCCCTATAGTGAGTCG
TATTACAATTCACTGGCCGTCGTTTTACAACGTCGTGACTGGGAAAACCCTGGCGTTACCCAACTTAATC
GCCTTGCAGCACATCCCCCTTTCGCCAGCTGGCGTAATAGCGAAGAGGCCCGCACCGATCGCCCTTCCCA
ACAGTTGCGCAGCCTATACGTACGGCAGTTTAAGGTTTACACCTATAAAAGAGAGAGCCGTTATCGTCTG
TTTGTGGATGTACAGAGTGATATTATTGACACGCCGGGGCGACGGATGGTGATCCCCCTGGCCAGTGCAC
GTCTGCTGTCAGATAAAGTCTCCCGTGAACTTTACCCGGTGGTGCATATCGGGGATGAAAGCTGGCGCAT
GATGACCACCGATATGGCCAGTGTGCCGGTCTCCGTTATCGGGGAAGAAGTGGCTGATCTCAGCCACCGC
GAAAATGACATCAAAAACGCCATTAACCTGATGTTCTGGGGAATATAAATGTCAGGCATGAGATTATCAA
AAAGGATCTTCACCTAGATCCTTTTCACGTAGAAAGCCAGTCCGCAGAAACGGTGCTGACCCCGGATGAA
TGTCAGCTACTGGGCTATCTGGACAAGGGAAAACGCAAGCGCAAAGAGAAAGCAGGTAGCTTGCAGTGGG
CTTACATGGCGATAGCTAGACTGGGCGGTTTTATGGACAGCAAGCGAACCGGAATTGCCAGCTGGGGCGC
CCTCTGGTAAGGTTGGGAAGCCCTGCAAAGTAAACTGGATGGCTTTCTTGCCGCCAAGGATCTGATGGCG
CAGGGGATCAAGCTCTGATCAAGAGACAGGATGAGGATCGTTTCGCATGATTGAACAAGATGGATTGCAC
GCAGGTTCTCCGGCCGCTTGGGTGGAGAGGCTATTCGGCTATGACTGGGCACAACAGACAATCGGCTGCT
CTGATGCCGCCGTGTTCCGGCTGTCAGCGCAGGGGCGCCCGGTTCTTTTTGTCAAGACCGACCTGTCCGG
TGCCCTGAATGAACTGCAAGACGAGGCAGCGCGGCTATCGTGGCTGGCCACGACGGGCGTTCCTTGCGCA
GCTGTGCTCGACGTTGTCACTGAAGCGGGAAGGGACTGGCTGCTATTGGGCGAAGTGCCGGGGCAGGATC
TCCTGTCATCTCACCTTGCTCCTGCCGAGAAAGTATCCATCATGGCTGATGCAATGCGGCGGCTGCATAC
GCTTGATCCGGCTACCTGCCCATTCGACCACCAAGCGAAACATCGCATCGAGCGAGCACGTACTCGGATG
GAAGCCGGTCTTGTCGATCAGGATGATCTGGACGAAGAGCATCAGGGGCTCGCGCCAGCCGAACTGTTCG
CCAGGCTCAAGGCGAGCATGCCCGACGGCGAGGATCTCGTCGTGACCCATGGCGATGCCTGCTTGCCGAA
TATCATGGTGGAAAATGGCCGCTTTTCTGGATTCATCGACTGTGGCCGGCTGGGTGTGGCGGACCGCTAT
CAGGACATAGCGTTGGCTACCCGTGATATTGCTGAAGAGCTTGGCGGCGAATGGGCTGACCGCTTCCTCG
TGCTTTACGGTATCGCCGCTCCCGATTCGCAGCGCATCGCCTTCTATCGCCTTCTTGACGAGTTCTTCTG
AATTATTAACGCTTACAATTTCCTGATGCGGTATTTTCTCCTTACGCATCTGTGCGGTATTTCACACCGC
ATCAGGTGGCACTTTTCGGGGAAATGTGCGCGGAACCCCTATTTGTTTATTTTTCTAAATACATTCAAAT
ATGTATCCGCTCATGAGATTATCAAAAAGGATCTTCACCTAGATCCTTTTAAATTAAAAATGAAGTTTTA
AATCAATCTAAAGTATATATGAGTAAACTTGGTCTGACAGTTACCAATGCTTAATCAGTGAGGCACCTAT
CTCAGCGATCTGTCTATTTCGTTCATCCATAGTTGCCTGACTCCCCGTCGTGTAGATAACTACGATACGG
GAGGGCTTACCATCTGGCCCCAGTGCTGCAATGATACCGCGAGACCCACGCTCACCGGCTCCAGATTTAT
CAGCAATAAACCAGCCAGCCGGAAGGGCCGAGCGCAGAAGTGGTCCTGCAACTTTATCCGCCTCCATCCA
GTCTATTAATTGTTGCCGGGAAGCTAGAGTAAGTAGTTCGCCAGTTAATAGTTTGCGCAACGTTGTTGCC
ATTGCTACAGGCATCGTGGTGTCACGCTCGTCGTTTGGTATGGCTTCATTCAGCTCCGGTTCCCAACGAT
CAAGGCGAGTTACATGATCCCCCATGTTGTGCAAAAAAGCGGTTAGCTCCTTCGGTCCTCCGATCGTTGT
CAGAAGTAAGTTGGCCGCAGTGTTATCACTCATGGTTATGGCAGCACTGCATAATTCTCTTACTGTCATG
CCATCCGTAAGATGCTTTTCTGTGACTGGTGAGTACTCAACCAAGTCATTCTGAGAATAGTGTATGCGGC
GACCGAGTTGCTCTTGCCCGGCGTCAATACGGGATAATACCGCGCCACATAGCAGAACTTTAAAAGTGCT
CATCATTGGAAAACGTTCTTCGGGGCGAAAACTCTCAAGGATCTTACCGCTGTTGAGATCCAGTTCGATG
TAACCCACTCGTGCACCCAACTGATCTTCAGCATCTTTTACTTTCACCAGCGTTTCTGGGTGAGCAAAAA
CAGGAAGGCAAAATGCCGCAAAAAAGGGAATAAGGGCGACACGGAAATGTTGAATACTCATACTCTTCCT
TTTTCAATATTATTGAAGCATTTATCAGGGTTATTGTCTCATGACCAAAATCCCTTAACGTGAGTTTTCG
TTCCACTGAGCGTCAGACCCCGTAGAAAAGATCAAAGGATCTTCTTGAGATCCTTTTTTTCTGCGCGTAA
TCTGCTGCTTGCAAACAAAAAAACCACCGCTACCAGCGGTGGTTTGTTTGCCGGATCAAGAGCTACCAAC
TCTTTTTCCGAAGGTAACTGGCTTCAGCAGAGCGCAGATACCAAATACTGTTCTTCTAGTGTAGCCGTAG
TTAGGCCACCACTTCAAGAACTCTGTAGCACCGCCTACATACCTCGCTCTGCTAATCCTGTTACCAGTGG
CTGCTGCCAGTGGCGATAAGTCGTGTCTTACCGGGTTGGACTCAAGACGATAGTTACCGGATAAGGCGCA
GCGGTCGGGCTGAACGGGGGGTTCGTGCACACAGCCCAGCTTGGAGCGAACGACCTACACCGAACTGAGA
TACCTACAGCGTGAGCTATGAGAAAGCGCCACGCTTCCCGAAGGGAGAAAGGCGGACAGGTATCCGGTAA
GCGGCAGGGTCGGAACAGGAGAGCGCACGAGGGAGCTTCCAGGGGGAAACGCCTGGTATCTTTATAGTCC
TGTCGGGTTTCGCCACCTCTGACTTGAGCGTCGATTTTTGTGATGCTCGTCAGGGGGGCGGAGCCTATGG
AAAAACGCCAGCAACGCGGCCTTTTTACGGTTCCTGGCCTTTTGCTGGCCTTTTGCTCACATGTTCTTTC
CTGCGTTATCCCCTGATTCTGTGGATAACCGTATTACCGCCTTTGAGTGAGCTGATACCGCTCGCCGCAG
CCGAACGACCGAGCGCAGCGAGTCAGTGAGCGAGGAAGCGGAAG
Features (pLannotate 1.2.2; 16 found; start..end, strand, type, name):
      2..94      +  CDS            lacI (fragment): lac repressor; lacI; The lac repressor binds to the lac operator to inhibit transcription in E. coli. This inhibition can be relieved by adding lactose or isopropyl-β-D-thiogalactopyranoside (IPTG).
    107..128     +  protein_bind   CAP binding site: CAP binding activates transcription in the presence of cAMP. E. coli catabolite activator protein
    143..173     +  promoter       lac promoter: promoter for the E. coli lac operon
    181..197     +  protein_bind   lac operator: The lac repressor binds to the lac operator to inhibit transcription in E. coli. This inhibition can be relieved by adding lactose or isopropyl-β-D-thiogalactopyranoside (IPTG). lac repressor encoded by lacI
    242..260     +  promoter       T3 promoter: promoter for bacteriophage T3 RNA polymerase
   1106..1171    -  CDS            RPL31 (fragment): RL31_HUMAN - Experimental evidence at protein level: Swiss-Prot protein existence level 1. From Homo sapiens (Human).
   1247..1265    -  promoter       T7 promoter: promoter for bacteriophage T7 RNA polymerase
   1268..1415    +  CDS            lacZα (fragment): LacZα fragment of β-galactosidase; lacZ fragment
   1425..1728    +  CDS            ccdB (fragment): CcdB, a bacterial toxin that poisons DNA gyrase; ccdB; Plasmids containing the ccdB gene cannot be propagated in standard E. coli strains.
   1776..2045    +  CDS            tnpA (fragment): TN5P_ECOLX - Also known as tnp. Experimental evidence at protein level: Swiss-Prot protein existence level 1. Mediates transposition of transposon Tn5 by a 'cut and paste' mechanism. First, the monomeric transposase binds the 19 bp inverted DNA repeats flanking the transposon. Then, dimerization of the DNA- bound transposase creates a synaptic DNA complex. After nicking of the first DNA strand, excision of the transposon proceeds through a series of intermediates. The transposase then mediates the insertion of the transposon at a new site by strand transfer. The activity of the wild- type tran
   2077..2871    +  CDS            NeoR/KanR: aminoglycoside phosphotransferase from Tn5; aph(3')-II (or nptII); confers resistance to neomycin, kanamycin, and G418 (Geneticin®)
   2892..2942    -  misc_feature   bom (fragment): basis of mobility region from pBR322
   2969..3028    +  promoter       AmpR promoter (fragment): bla
   3121..3981    -  CDS            AmpR: β-lactamase; bla; confers resistance to ampicillin, carbenicillin, and related antibiotics
   3982..4034    -  promoter       AmpR promoter (fragment): bla
   4105..4693    +  rep_origin     ori: high-copy-number ColE1/pMB1/pBR322/pUC origin of replication
