[The description below was written by a language model from this plasmid's Addgene catalogue record and pLannotate feature annotations shown in this document.]
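Description:
pCR4-TOPO_L31-FLAG-TEV-AviTag_repair_template is a homology-directed repair donor plasmid built in the commercial pCR-4Blunt-TOPO cloning backbone. It is meant to be supplied together with CRISPR reagents to knock a FLAG epitope, a TEV protease cleavage site and an AviTag onto the C terminus of the endogenous mouse ribosomal protein gene Rpl31. The plasmid carries no mammalian expression cassette. It is a bacterial cloning vector of about 4.9 kb that replicates from a high-copy ColE1/pUC-type origin and encodes both β-lactamase (ampicillin resistance) and the Tn5 aminoglycoside phosphotransferase (kanamycin resistance), matching the dual selection listed in the record.

The synthetic insert was introduced by TOPO cloning into the site flanked by the T3 and T7 phage promoters, downstream of the lac promoter/operator. This position interrupts the vector's lacZα–ccdB fusion, the arrangement that normally provides positive selection for recombinants because an intact CcdB toxin kills standard E. coli. According to the catalogue entry, the insert consists of the Rpl31 C-terminal coding region fused to FLAG-TEV-AviTag and bracketed by homology arms that direct repair of a Cas9-induced break. Automated annotation recognises only a short RPL31 coding fragment, on the reverse strand, within the insert of roughly 1 kb. The tags and the arm boundaries are not annotated individually, and the guide RNA and arm lengths are not stated.

In the tagged allele, FLAG allows antibody-based detection or capture, and the AviTag allows site-specific biotinylation by BirA for streptavidin binding. The TEV site lies between the two tags, so protease cleavage would separate the AviTag from the FLAG-tagged protein. These features suit the labelling and isolation of ribosomes containing endogenous RPL31.
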