Addgene plasmid #235608: pCR4-TOPO_L31-FLAG-TEV-AviTag_repair_template
Purpose: Repair template for inserting FLAG-TEV protease cleavage site-AviTag into the C terminus of mouse Rpl31 via CRISPR
Depositing lab: Maria Barna. Depositing organization: Stanford University. Publication: A subcellular map of translational machinery composition and regulation at the single-molecule level. Zhang Z, Xu A, Bai Y, Chen Y, Cates K, Kerr C, Bermudez A, Susanto TT, Wysong K, Garcia Marques FJ, Nolan GP, Pitteri S, Barna M. Science. 2025 Mar 7;387(6738):eadn2623. doi: 10.1126/science.adn2623. Epub 2025 Mar 7. PubMed 40048539.
Backbone
  Vector backbone: pCR-4Blunt-TOPO
  Backbone manufacturer: Invitrogen
  Vector type: CRISPR
Growth in bacteria
  Bacterial resistance: Ampicillin and Kanamycin, 100 & 50 μg/mL
  Growth temperature: 37°C
  Growth strain: DH5alpha
  Copy number: High Copy
Gene/Insert
  Gene/Insert name: Rpl31 C-terminus with FLAG-TEV-AviTag and flanking homology arms
  Species: Synthetic
  Cloning method: TOPO Cloning
Terms and licenses: Academic/Nonprofit Terms; Industry Terms: Not Available to Industry
How to cite: pCR4-TOPO_L31-FLAG-TEV-AviTag_repair_template was a gift from Maria Barna (Addgene plasmid # 235608 ; http://n2t.net/addgene:235608 ; RRID:Addgene_235608)
